>Addgene plasmid #216944 | pST39-Mega'-deltaTU | addgene full sequence | sequence record 445261 | Addgene NGS Result
AACGCCAGCAACGCGGCCTTTTTACGGTTCCTGGCCTTTTGCTGGCCTTTTGCTCACATGTTCTTTCCTG
CGTTATCCCCTGATTCTGTGGATAACCGTATTACCGCCTTTGAGTGAGCTGATACCGCTCGCCGCAGCCG
AACGACCGAGCGCAGCGAGTCAGTGAGCGAGGAAGCGGAAGAGCGCCTGATGCGGTATTTTCTCCTTACG
CATCTGTGCGGTATTTCACACCGCAATGGTGCACTCTCAGTACAATCTGCTCTGATGCCGCATAGTTAAG
CCAGTATACACTCCGCTATCGCTACGTGACTGGGTCATGGCTGCGCCCCGACACCCGCCAACACCCGCTG
ACGCGCCCTGACGGGCTTGTCTGCTCCCGGCATCCGCTTACAGACAAGCTGTGACCGTCTCCGGGAGCTG
CATGTGTCAGAGGTTTTCACCGTCATCACCGAAACGCGCGAGGCAGCTGCGGTAAAGCTCATCAGCGTGG
TCGTGAAGCGATTCACAGATGTCTGCCTGTTCATCCGCGTCCAGCTCGTTGAGTTTCTCCAGAAGCGTTA
ATGTCTGGCTTCTGATAAAGCGGGCCATGTTAAGGGCGGTTTTTTCCTGTTTGGTCACTGATGCCTCCGT
GTAAGGGGGATTTCTGTTCATGGGGTAATGATACCGATGAAACGAGAGAGGATGCTCACGATACGGGTTA
CTGATGATGAACATGCCCGGTTACTGGAACGTTGTGAGGGTAAACAACTGGCGGTATGGATGCGGCGGGA
CCAGAGAAAAATCACTCAGGGTCAATGCCAGCGCTTCGTTAATACAGATGTAGGTGTTGGCACCATGCAT
CGATCCCGCGAAATTAATACGACTCACTATAGGGAGACCACAACGGTTTCCCTCTAGAGATAGCTTAGCG
ATGTGAAAGAAGCTGGAGAAAACTTTCAAGAAAAAGTTTCTTCTTCAGACGATAAAGAGAAGTCAAAAAA
TAAGCGGAAAATAAAAGGCGTAAATCAGATTAAAAAAGCAACGGATATTAAAAGCTCTACTAAGATTAAA
AGTTCTAATGATATTAAATCATCTACAGATTTAAAAACAATGGGATCATAAGCGAAAGGAGAAATGAGAT
ATGTCTATTCAAAAAAGTACTAATAGTTCAAGTTTAGCAGAAGTCATTGACCGTATTTTAGATAAAGGAA
TTGTTATTGATGCTTTTGCAAGAGTTTCTGTTGTAGGAATTGAAATTTTAACGATTGAAGCGCGAGTGGT
TATTGCCAGTGTTGATACATGGTTACGCTATGCAGAAGCAGTAGGGCTTCTTCGTGACGACGTAGAAGAA
AACGGTCTTCCTGAACGTTCAAATTCAAGTGAAGGGCAGCCGCGTTTTAGTATTTAATATGAAGTGGTAT
GGAACCTTCCTTTTTTGAGGGTGGTTCCAGCTTTTAGATCTAACTATTGGAGGCTACTAAAAATGGAAAT
TAAAAAAATTATGCAAGCCGTGAACGACTTTTTCGGTGAACACGTAGCTCCTCCTCATAAAATTACCTCG
GTGGAAGCTACTGAAGATGAAGGTTGGAGAGTTATTGTTGAAGTCATTGAAGAACGAGAATATATGAAAA
AATACGCCAAAGATGAAATGCTCGGAACGTACGAGTGCTTTGTAAATAAAGAAAAAGAAGTCATTTCATT
CAAACGACTCGACGTCAGATATAGAAGCGCCATTGGCATTGAAGCATAAACGATAAGATGGCAGGAGGAA
CGTAAAAATGACCGTCTTAACAGACAAAAGGAAAAAAGGCAGTGGAGCTTTTATACAAGATGACGAGACA
AAAGAGGTTCTTTCAAGAGCGCTGAGCTATTTAAAATCCGGCTATTCCATTCATTTTACAGGTCCTGCCG
GCGGAGGCAAAACCTCTTTAGCGCGAGCGCTTGCTAAAAAGAGAAAGCGTCCTGTAATGCTGATGCACGG
GAATCACGAGCTCAACAACAAAGATTTAATTGGCGATTTTACGGGATACACGAGCAAAAAAGTAATCGAC
CAGTACGTTCGTTCTGTCTATAAAAAAGATGAACAGGTGAGTGAAAACTGGCAGGATGGCCGATTGCTTG
AAGCTGTAAAAAATGGCTATACGCTGATTTACGACGAATTTACTCGTTCTAAGCCTGCGACGAATAATAT
CTTTCTATCGATATTAGAAGAAGGCGTGCTGCCGCTGTATGGAGTAAAAATGACCGATCCTTTTGTGCGC
GTGCATCCCGATTTCCGCGTCATCTTCACAAGCAATCCAGCTGAGTATGCCGGCGTATATGATACGCAAG
ATGCGCTTCTCGACAGGTTAATTACCATGTTTATTGATTATAAAGACATCGACAGAGAGACAGCGATTTT
AACGGAGAAAACGGACGTAGAAGAAGATGAAGCGCGCACAATTGTAACGCTCGTAGCAAACGTGCGAAAC
CGCTCTGGAGACGAAAACAGCAGCGGACTTAGCCTGCGGGCTTCGCTTATGATCGCTACCCTTGCCACGC
AGCAAGACATTCCTATCGATGGAAGTGACGAAGATTTTCAAACGTTATGTATCGATATTTTGCATCATCC
GCTTACCAAATGTTTGGATGAAGAAAATGCAAAAAGCAAAGCCGAAAAAATCATTTTAGAAGAATGTAAG
AATATAGACACTGAAGAAAAGTAAAGGAGCTTGAAAACATGAGTGAAACAAACGAAACAGGTATTTATAT
TTTTAGCGCCATTCAAACGGATAAAGACGAAGAATTTGGCGCCGTGGAAGTAGAAGGAACAAAAGCTGAA
ACATTTTTGATTCGCTACAAAGACGCGGCTATGGTAGCAGCTGAAGTACCGATGAAAATTTATCATCCTA
ATCGCCAAAATTTATTAATGCATCAAAACGCAGTAGCAGCGATTATGGACAAGAACGATACGGTTATTCC
AATCAGCTTTGGGAATGTATTCAAATCAAAAGAAGACGTAAAAGTTCTTTTGGAAAACCTTTATCCGCAG
TTTGAAAAGCTGTTTCCAGCGATCAAAGGAAAAATTGAAGTCGGTTTAAAAGTAATTGGGAAAAAAGAAT
GGCTTGAGAAAAAAGTAAACGAAAATCCTGAACTTGAGAAAGTATCAGCATCCGTAAAAGGAAAATCAGA
AGCAGCCGGTTATTATGAGCGTATTCAACTTGGAGGAATGGCTCAAAAGATGTTTACTTCCCTGCAAAAA
GAAGTCAAGACAGATGTGTTTTCTCCGCTTGAAGAAGCAGCGGAAGCAGCAAAAGCAAATGAGCCAACGG
GCGAAACGATGCTTTTAAACGCGTCTTTCTTAATTAACCGAGAAGATGAAGCGAAGTTTGATGAAAAAGT
AAATGAAGCGCATGAAAACTGGAAAGACAAAGCCGATTTTCATTACAGCGGTCCTTGGCCTGCTTATAAT
TTTGTGAACATTCGCCTAAAAGTAGAAGAGAAATAACGTGCTTCACAAATTAGTAACCGCACCCATTAAC
CTTGTAGTGAAAATCGGCGAAAAAGTACAGGAAGAAGCTGATAAACAGCTATATGACCTTCCGACGATTC
AGCAAAAGCTCATTCAGCTTCAAATGATGTTTGAGCTTGGTGAAATTCCAGAAGAAGCGTTTCAAGAAAA
AGAAGATGAATTGTTAATGAGGTACGAAATTGCGAAACGCAGAGAAATTGAACAATGGGAAGAGCTAACA
CAAAAAAGAAATGAGGAATCCTAGATGGGAGAATTACTGTATTTATACGGTTTAATTCCAACAAAAGAAG
CAGCAGCCATAGAGCCGTTTCCATCTTATAAGGGGTTTGACGGAGAACATTCACTGTACCCAATTGCGTT
TGATCAGGTGACGGCTGTAGTTTCTAAGCTGGATGCTGACACCTATTCAGAAAAAGTGATTCAAGAAAAA
ATGGAGCAGGATATGAGCTGGCTGCAGGAAAAAGCATTTCATCATCACGAAACGGTAGCCGCTTTGTACG
AAGAATTTACGATCATTCCATTAAAATTTTGCACCATTTATAAAGGTGAAGAAAGTCTGCAGGCAGCTAT
TGAGATTAACAAAGAAAAGATAGAGAATTCACTGACGCTGCTTCAAGGAAATGAAGAGTGGAATGTGAAA
ATTTACTGTGATGATACAGAGCTTAAAAAAGGAATCAGCGAAACGAATGAAAGCGTGAAAGCGAAAAAAC
AAGAAATTAGTCACTTATCACCAGGAAGACAGTTTTTTGAAAAGAAAAAAATAGATCAGCTGATTGAAAA
AGAATTAGAGCTTCACAAAAACAAAGTGTGTGAAGAGATACATGACAAGCTAAAAGAATTATCGCTTTAT
GACTCTGTTAAAAAGAATTGGAGCAAAGACGTAACTGGCGCAGCTGAACAGATGGCGTGGAACAGCGTGT
TTCTTCTCCCGTCTCTGCAGATTACTAAGTTCGTAAACGAAATAGAAGAGCTTCAGCAAAGGCTTGAAAA
TAAAGGCTGGAAGTTTGAAGTGACGGGACCATGGCCGCCCTATCATTTCTCGAGCTTTGCGTAAAGTGAG
GAATTAACATTATGTCTCTTAAACAATCCATGGAGAATAAAGATATTGCTCTTATTGATATTTTAGATGT
CATTTTAGATAAAGGAGTCGCCATTAAAGGAGACTTAATCATTTCCATAGCTGGCGTCGATTTAGTGTAT
TTGGATTTGCGGGTGCTTATTTCTTCGGTTGAAACGCTTGTGCAAGCAAAAGAAGGAAATCACAAACCAA
TCACTTCTGAACAATTTGATAAACAAAAGGAGGAATTAATGGATGCAACCGGTCAGCCAAGCAAATGGAC
GAATCCACTTGGATCCTGATCAAGCTGAACAAGGCTTAGCGCAGCTTGTGATGACAGTTATTGAGCTATT
GAGGCAAATCGTTGAACGTCATGCCATGAGGCGGGTGGAGGGTGGAACGTTGACGGACGAACAAATTGAA
AACTTAGGAATTGCACTAATGAACTTAGAAGAAAAAATGGACGAGTTGAAAGAGGTGTTCGGTCTGGATG
CAGAAGATTTAAATATTGATCTTGGACCGCTAGGCAGCCTGCTTTAAGCGGTCAGTAGGAGGAACAGTAT
GGCAGTCGAACATAATATGCAGTCAAGTACGATTGTAGATGTGCTCGAAAAGATTTTGGATAAAGGAGTC
GTTATAGCGGGGGACATCACCGTAGGAATTGCAGATGTCGAGCTATTAACGATAAAGATCCGCTTGATTG
TGGCTTCGGTTGATAAGGCAAAAGAAATCGGCATGGACTGGTGGGAAAATGATCCGTATCTCAGTTCAAA
AGGAGCCAATAACAAAGCGCTCGAAGAAGAAAATAAAATGCTGCATGAGCGGTTAAAAACGCTTGAAGAA
AAAATAGAAACGAAACGTTAAAAACTGTACGCTACTTCGTCACATTTGCTTCTGCTTGCTGCAGTCCGGA
TTCGCGAACGCGTCTCGAGAGATCCGGCTGCTAACAAAGCCCGAAAGGAAGCTGAGTTGGCTGCTGCCAC
CGCTGAGCAATAACTAGCATAACCCCTTGGGGCCTCTAAACGGGTCTTGAGGGGTTTTTTGCTGAAAGGA
GGAACTATATCCGACTAGTAGCCCGCCTAATGAGCGGGCTTTTTTTTAATTCCCCTATTTGTTTATTTTT
CTAAATACATTCAAATATGTATCCGCTCATGAGACAATAACCCTGATAAATGCTTCAATAATATTGAAAA
AGGAAGAGTATGAGTATTCAACATTTCCGTGTCGCCCTTATTCCCTTTTTTGCGGCATTTTGCCTTCCTG
TTTTTGCTCACCCAGAAACGCTCGTGAAAGTAAAAGACGCAGAGGACCAATTGGGGGCACGAGTGGGATA
CATAGAACTGGACTTGAATAGCGGTAAAATCCTTGAGAGTTTTCGCCCTGAAGAGCGTTTTCCAATGATG
AGCACTTTCAAAGTTCTGCTATGTGGAGCAGTATTATCCCGTGTAGATGCGGGGCAAGAGCAACTCGGAC
GACGAATACACTATTCGCAGAATGACTTGGTTGAATACTCCCCAGTGACAGAAAAGCACCTTACGGACGG
AATGACGGTAAGAGAATTATGTAGTGCCGCCATAACGATGAGTGATAACACTGCGGCGAACTTACTTCTG
ACAACCATCGGTGGACCGAAGGAATTAACCGCTTTTTTGCACAATATGGGAGACCATGTAACTCGCCTTG
ACCGTTGGGAACCAGAACTGAATGAAGCCATACCAAACGACGAGCGAGACACCACAATGCCTGCGGCAAT
GGCAACAACATTACGCAAACTATTAACTGGCGAACTACTTACTCTGGCTTCACGGCAACAATTAATAGAC
TGGCTTGAAGCGGATAAAGTTGCAGGACCACTACTGCGTTCGGCACTTCCTGCTGGCTGGTTTATTGCTG
ATAAATCTGGGGCAGGAGAGCGTGGTTCACGGGGTATCATTGCCGCACTTGGACCAGATGGTAAGCCTTC
CCGTATCGTAGTTATCTACACGACGGGTAGTCAGGCAACTATGGACGAACGAAATAGACAGATTGCTGAA
ATAGGGGCTTCACTGATTAAGCATTGGTAAACCGATACAATTAAAGGCTCCTTTTGGAGCCTTTTTTTTT
GGACGGACCGGTAGAAAAGATCAAAGGATCTTCTTGAGATCCTTTTTTTCTGCGCGTAATCTGCTGCTTG
CAAACAAAAAAACCACCGCTACCAGCGGTGGTTTGTTTGCCGGATCAAGAGCTACCAACTCTTTTTCCGA
AGGTAACTGGCTTCAGCAGAGCGCAGATACCAAATACTGTCCTTCTAGTGTAGCCGTAGTTAGGCCACCA
CTTCAAGAACTCTGTAGCACCGCCTACATACCTCGCTCTGCTAATCCTGTTACCAGTGGCTGCTGCCAGT
GGCGATAAGTCGTGTCTTACCGGGTTGGACTCAAGACGATAGTTACCGGATAAGGCGCAGCGGTCGGGCT
GAACGGGGGGTTCGTGCACACAGCCCAGCTTGGAGCGAACGACCTACACCGAACTGAGATACCTACAGCG
TGAGCTATGAGAAAGCGCCACGCTTCCCGAAGGGAGAAAGGCGGACAGGTATCCGGTAAGCGGCAGGGTC
GGAACAGGAGAGCGCACGAGGGAGCTTCCAGGGGGAAACGCCTGGTATCTTTATAGTCCTGTCGGGTTTC
GCCACCTCTGACTTGAGCGTCGATTTTTGTGATGCTCGTCAGGGGGGCGGAGCCTATGGAAA
Features (pLannotate 1.2.2; 15 found; start..end, strand, type, name):
     48..181     +  rep_origin     RSF ori (fragment): Plasmids containing the RSF 1030 origin of replication can be propagated in E. coli cells that contain additional plasmids with compatible origins.
    186..325     -  misc_feature   bom: basis of mobility region from pBR322
    427..618     -  CDS            rop: Rop protein, which maintains plasmids at low copy number; rop
    658..768     +  CDS            mbeC (fragment): MBEC_ECOLX - Experimental evidence at protein level: Swiss-Prot protein existence level 1. Required for efficient mobilization of ColE1 plasmid and is thus essential to promote the specific transfer of the plasmid during conjugation. Probably functions by inducing DNA bending, helping the MbeA relaxase to melt the DNA around the nic site and cleave the phosphodiester bond. Binds specifically double-stranded DNA (dsDNA) containing the ColE1 oriT but does not recognize the inverted repeat (IR). From Escherichia coli.
    855..873     +  promoter       T7 promoter: promoter for bacteriophage T7 RNA polymerase
   1121..1384    +  CDS            gvpB: GVPB_BACME - Protein inferred from homology: Swiss-Prot protein existence level 3. Gas vesicles are small, hollow, gas filled protein structures that are found in several microbial planktonic microorganisms. They allow the positioning of the organism at the favorable depth for growth. GvpA type proteins form the essential core of the structure. From Bacillus megaterium.
   3905..3921    +  5'UTR          OsADH 5'-UTR (fragment): translational enhancer from the 5'-UTR of the Oryza sativa alcohol dehydrogenase gene (Sugio et al., 2008)
   4562..4846    +  CDS            gvpS: GVPS_BACME - Protein inferred from homology: Swiss-Prot protein existence level 3. Gas vesicles are small, hollow, gas filled protein structures that are found in several microbial planktonic microorganisms. They allow the positioning of the organism at the favorable depth for growth (By similarity). From Bacillus megaterium.
   5109..5408    +  CDS            gvpJ: GVPJ_BACME - Protein inferred from homology: Swiss-Prot protein existence level 3. Gas vesicles are small, hollow, gas filled protein structures that are found in several microbial planktonic microorganisms. They allow the positioning of the organism at the favorable depth for growth. This protein could be important for the shape determination of the gas vesicle. From Bacillus megaterium.
   5487..5536    +  CDS            SET1 (fragment): solubility-enhancement tag derived from T7 phage gene 10B
   5544..5591    +  terminator     T7 terminator: transcription terminator for bacteriophage T7 RNA polymerase
   5658..5749    +  promoter       AmpR promoter: bla
   5750..6607    +  CDS            bla: BLAT_ECOLX - Experimental evidence at protein level: Swiss-Prot protein existence level 1. TEM-type are the most prevalent beta-lactamases in enterobacteria; they hydrolyze the beta-lactam bond in susceptible beta-lactam antibiotics, thus conferring resistance to penicillins and cephalosporins. TEM-3 and TEM-4 are capable of hydrolyzing cefotaxime and ceftazidime. TEM-5 is capable of hydrolyzing ceftazidime. TEM-6 is capable of hydrolyzing ceftazidime and aztreonam. TEM-8/CAZ-2, TEM- 16/CAZ-7 and TEM-24/CAZ-6 are markedly active against ceftazidime. IRT- 4 shows resistance to beta-lactamase in
   6614..6653    +  terminator     fd terminator: central terminator from bacteriophage fd (Otsuka and Kunisawa, 1982)
   6684..7272    +  rep_origin     ori: high-copy-number ColE1/pMB1/pBR322/pUC origin of replication
