[The description below was written by a language model from this plasmid's Addgene catalogue record and pLannotate feature annotations shown in this document.]
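Description:
pST39-Mega'-deltaTU is a bacterial expression plasmid built on the pST39 backbone, carrying a variant of the "Mega'" gas vesicle gene cluster derived from Priestia (formerly Bacillus) megaterium in which GvpT and GvpU have been knocked out. The 7.3 kb plasmid is propagated in E. coli under ampicillin selection, conferred by a TEM-type beta-lactamase (bla) with its own promoter. Replication relies on a ColE1/pMB1-type origin. The adjacent rop gene, together with the pBR322 bom region, fits the low copy number listed in the catalogue entry. A short RSF ori fragment and an mbeC fragment flagged near the origin are partial matches, probably to related backbone sequence rather than functional elements.

The payload sits between a T7 promoter and a T7 terminator, so expression depends on a host supplying T7 RNA polymerase, and the genes appear to be transcribed as a single polycistronic unit. Within this roughly 4.7 kb region the automated annotation identifies only gvpB (the GvpA-type major shell protein), gvpS and gvpJ. The long unannotated stretch between gvpB and gvpS presumably holds further cluster genes, but the record does not list them, nor does it say how the T and U knockouts were made. The small OsADH 5'-UTR and SET1 fragment hits are likely incidental matches.

Gas vesicles are hollow, gas-filled protein nanostructures. According to the associated publication title, the construct belongs to a systematic study of gas vesicle assembly and protein-protein interactions, where it would serve to test what the loss of GvpT and GvpU does to vesicle formation in a heterologous bacterial host.
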