Addgene plasmid #216944: pST39-Mega'-deltaTU
Purpose: Mega' with knockout of GvpT and GvpU
Depositing lab: George Lu. Depositing organization: Rice University. Publication: Elucidating the assembly of gas vesicles by systematic protein-protein interaction analysis. Iburg M, Anderson AP, Wong VT, Anton ED, He A, Lu GJ. EMBO J. 2024 Oct;43(19):4156-4172. doi: 10.1038/s44318-024-00178-2. Epub 2024 Sep 3. PubMed 39227754.
Backbone
  Vector backbone: pST39
  Vector type: Bacterial Expression
Growth in bacteria
  Bacterial resistance: Ampicillin, 100 μg/mL
  Growth temperature: 30°C
  Growth strain: DH5alpha
  Copy number: Low Copy
Gene/Insert
  Gene/Insert name: Mega' with knockout of GvpT and GvpU
  Species: Synthetic; Priestia megaterium
  Cloning method: Gibson Cloning
Terms and licenses: Academic/Nonprofit Terms; Industry Terms: Not Available to Industry
Depositor comments: Please visit https://www.biorxiv.org/content/10.1101/2023.07.23.550228v1 for bioRxiv preprint.
How to cite: pST39-Mega'-deltaTU was a gift from George Lu (Addgene plasmid # 216944 ; http://n2t.net/addgene:216944 ; RRID:Addgene_216944)
